Addgene plasmid #40167: pPROBE'-gfp[ASV]
Depositing lab: Steven Lindow. Depositing organization: University of California, Berkeley. Publication: Improved gfp and inaZ broad-host-range promoter-probe vectors. Miller WG, Leveau JH, Lindow SE. Mol Plant Microbe Interact. 2000 Nov;13(11):1243-50. 10.1094/MPMI.2000.13.11.1243 PubMed 11059491.
Backbone
  Vector backbone: pBBR1
Growth in bacteria
  Bacterial resistance: Kanamycin, 50 μg/mL
  Growth temperature: 37°C
  Growth strain: DH5alpha
  Copy number: Unknown
Gene/Insert
  Gene/Insert name: Promotor probe
  GenBank ID: AF286460
Terms and licenses: Academic/Nonprofit Terms; Industry Terms: Not Available to Industry
How to cite: pPROBE'-gfp[ASV] was a gift from Steven Lindow (Addgene plasmid # 40167 ; http://n2t.net/addgene:40167 ; RRID:Addgene_40167)
