[The description below was written by a language model from this plasmid's Addgene catalogue record and pLannotate feature annotations shown in this document.]
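Description:
pPROBE'-gfp[ASV] is a broad-host-range promoter-probe plasmid of 7,385 bp built on the pBBR1 replicon. It carries the pBBR1 oriV together with the pBBR1 Rep protein that the origin requires, a combination derived from a Bordetella bronchiseptica plasmid. Selection is by kanamycin, provided by a Tn5-derived neo (nptII) gene, which is flanked by leftover fragments of the ble and Tn5 transposase genes. The record lists DH5alpha as the propagation strain and gives the copy number as unknown.

The payload is a promoterless GFP reporter. Upstream of it lie four tandem copies of the rrnB T1 terminator, which insulate the reporter from read-through transcription originating in the vector, so that fluorescence reflects only the activity of a DNA fragment placed between the terminators and gfp. The record does not annotate a cloning site, but the unannotated gap in that position is presumably where test fragments go. GFP is followed by an ssrA-type degradation tag that targets the protein to the ClpXP and ClpAP proteases. The annotation tool matches it partially to the LVA variant, whereas the plasmid name indicates the ASV variant. Such a destabilised GFP turns over rather than accumulating, which lets the signal track changes in promoter activity over time. A lambda t0 terminator closes the reporter unit. Downstream is a full cat gene with a cat promoter fragment and another rrnB T1 terminator, although chloramphenicol is not listed as a selection. Short fragments of TcR, CmR, M13 ori and lacZα, plus a T7 promoter, appear to be cloning remnants.

The associated publication describes improved gfp and inaZ promoter-probe vectors, consistent with use for measuring promoter activity across different bacteria.
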