Features (pLannotate 1.2.2; 21 found; start..end, strand, type, name):
   1023..1792    +  rep_origin     pBBR1 oriV: replication origin of the broad-host-range plasmid pBBR1 from Bordetella bronchiseptica; requires the pBBR1 Rep protein for replication
   1793..2455    +  CDS            pBBR1 Rep: replication protein for the broad-host-range plasmid pBBR1 from Bordetella bronchiseptica
   2516..2585    +  CDS            TcR (fragment): tetracycline efflux protein; tet; confers resistance to tetracycline
   2914..2943    -  CDS            CmR (fragment): chloramphenicol acetyltransferase confers resistance to chloramphenicol
   2943..3021    +  rep_origin     M13 ori (fragment): M13 bacteriophage origin of replication; arrow indicates direction of (+) strand synthesis
   3025..3180    -  CDS            lacZα (fragment): LacZα fragment of β-galactosidase; lacZ fragment
   3188..3206    +  promoter       T7 promoter: promoter for bacteriophage T7 RNA polymerase
   3247..3333    +  terminator     rrnB T1 terminator: Escherichia coli rrnB; transcription terminator T1 from the E. coli rrnB gene
   3428..3514    +  terminator     rrnB T1 terminator: Escherichia coli rrnB; transcription terminator T1 from the E. coli rrnB gene
   3609..3695    +  terminator     rrnB T1 terminator: Escherichia coli rrnB; transcription terminator T1 from the E. coli rrnB gene
   3790..3876    +  terminator     rrnB T1 terminator: Escherichia coli rrnB; transcription terminator T1 from the E. coli rrnB gene
   4069..4782    +  CDS            GFP: green fluorescent protein
   4792..4812    +  CDS            ssrA tag (LVA) (fragment): C-terminal peptide that mediates degradation in bacteria through the ClpXP and ClpAP proteases (McGinness et al., 2006) mutant LVA variant that confers accelerated degradation under some conditions (Andersen et al., 1998)
   4847..4941    +  terminator     lambda t0 terminator: transcription terminator from phage lambda
   4956..4984    +  promoter       cat promoter (fragment): promoter of the E. coli cat gene encoding chloramphenicol acetyltransferase
   4985..5641    +  CDS            cat: CAT_ECOLX - Experimental evidence at protein level: Swiss-Prot protein existence level 1. This enzyme is an effector of chloramphenicol resistance in bacteria. From Escherichia coli. This protein is used as a marker in many commonly used cloning vectors, such as pACYC184.
   5709..5795    +  terminator     rrnB T1 terminator: Escherichia coli rrnB; transcription terminator T1 from the E. coli rrnB gene
   5845..5961    -  CDS            CmR (fragment): chloramphenicol acetyltransferase; cat; confers resistance to chloramphenicol
   5961..6113    -  CDS            ble (fragment): BLE_KLEPN - Experimental evidence at protein level: Swiss-Prot protein existence level 1. Binding protein with a strong affinity to the bleomycin family of antibiotics. Binds to CL990; an antimitotic-antibiotic compound. From Klebsiella pneumoniae.
   6137..6928    -  CDS            neo: KKA2_KLEPN - Also known as kan, nptII. Experimental evidence at protein level: Swiss-Prot protein existence level 1. Resistance to kanamycin, neomycin, paromomycin, ribostamycin, butirosin and gentamicin B. From Klebsiella pneumoniae.
   6960..7244    -  CDS            tnpA (fragment): TN5P_ECOLX - Also known as tnp. Experimental evidence at protein level: Swiss-Prot protein existence level 1. Mediates transposition of transposon Tn5 by a 'cut and paste' mechanism. First, the monomeric transposase binds the 19 bp inverted DNA repeats flanking the transposon. Then, dimerization of the DNA- bound transposase creates a synaptic DNA complex. After nicking of the first DNA strand, excision of the transposon proceeds through a series of intermediates. The transposase then mediates the insertion of the transposon at a new site by strand transfer. The activity of the wild- type tran
>Addgene plasmid #40167 | pPROBE'-gfp[ASV] | depositor full sequence | sequence record 122949 | pPROBE'-gfp[ASV] sequence 7385 bps
CTCGGGCCGTCTCTTGGGCTTGATCGGCCTTCTTGCGCATCTCACGCGCTCCTGCGGCGGCCTGTAGGGC
AGGCTCATACCCCTGCCGAACCGCTTTTGTCAGCCGGTCGGCCACGGCTTCCGGCGTCTCAACGCGCTTT
GAGATTCCCAGCTTTTCGGCCAATCCCTGCGGTGCATAGGCGCGTGGCTCGACCGCTTGCGGGCTGATGG
TGACGTGGCCCACTGGTGGCCGCTCCAGGGCCTCGTAGAACGCCTGAATGCGCGTGTGACGTGCCTTGCT
GCCCTCGATGCCCCGTTGCAGCCCTAGATCGGCCACAGCGGCCGCAAACGTGGTCTGGTCGCGGGTCATC
TGCGCTTTGTTGCCGATGAACTCCTTGGCCGACAGCCTGCCGTCCTGCGTCAGCGGCACCACGAACGCGG
TCATGTGCGGGCTGGTTTCGTCACGGTGGATGCTGGCCGTCACGATGCGATCCGCCCCGTACTTGTCCGC
CAGCCACTTGTGCGCCTTCTCGAAGAACGCCGCCTGCTGTTCTTGGCTGGCCGACTTCCACCATTCCGGG
CTGGCCGTCATGACGTACTCGACCGCCAACACAGCGTCCTTGCGCCGCTTCTCTGGCAGCAACTCGCGCA
GTCGGCCCATCGCTTCATCGGTGCTGCTGGCCGCCCAGTGCTCGTTCTCTGGCGTCCTGCTGGCGTCAGC
GTTGGGCGTCTCGCGCTCGCGGTAGGCGTGCTTGAGACTGGCCGCCACGTTGCCCATTTTCGCCAGCTTC
TTGCATCGCATGATCGCGTATGCCGCCATGCCTGCCCCTCCCTTTTGGTGTCCAACCGGCTCGACGGGGG
CAGCGCAAGGCGGTGCCTCCGGCGGGCCACTCAATGCTTGAGTATACTCACTAGACTTTGCTTCGCAAAG
TCGTGACCGCCTACGGCGGCTGCGGCGCCCTACGGGCTTGCTCTCCGGGCTTCGCCCTGCGCGGTCGCTG
CGCTCCCTTGCCAGCCCGTGGATATGTGGACGATGGCCGCGAGCGGCCACCGGCTGGCTCGCTTCGCTCG
GCCCGTGGACAACCCTGCTGGACAAGCTGATGGACAGGCTGCGCCTGCCCACGAGCTTGACCACAGGGAT
TGCCCACCGGCTACCCAGCCTTCGACCACATACCCACCGGCTCCAACTGCGCGGCCTGCGGCCTTGCCCC
ATCAATTTTTTTAATTTTCTCTGGGGAAAAGCCTCCGGCCTGCGGCCTGCGCGCTTCGCTTGCCGGTTGG
ACACCAAGTGGAAGGCGGGTCAAGGCTCGCGCAGCGACCGCGCAGCGGCTTGGCCTTGACGCGCCTGGAA
CGACCCAAGCCTATGCGAGTGGGGGCAGTCGAAGGCGAAGCCCGCCCGCCTGCCCCCCGAGCCTCACGGC
GGCGAGTGCGGGGGTTCCAAGGGGGCAGCGCCACCTTGGGCAAGGCCGAAGGCCGCGCAGTCGATCAACA
AGCCCCGGAGGGGCCACTTTTTGCCGGAGGGGGAGCCGCGCCGAAGGCGTGGGGGAACCCCGCAGGGGTG
CCCTTCTTTGGGCACCAAAGAACTAGATATAGGGCGAAATGCGAAAGACTTAAAAATCAACAACTTAAAA
AAGGGGGGTACGCAACAGCTCATTGCGGCACCCCCCGCAATAGCTCATTGCGTAGGTTAAAGAAAATCTG
TAATTGACTGCCACTTTTACGCAACGCATAATTGTTGTCGCGCTGCCGAAAAGTTGCAGCTGATTGCGCA
TGGTGCCGCAACCGTGCGGCACCCTACCGCATGGAGATAAGCATGGCCACGCAGTCCAGAGAAATCGGCA
TTCAAGCCAAGAACAAGCCCGGTCACTGGGTGCAAACGGAACGCAAAGCGCATGAGGCGTGGGCCGGGCT
TATTGCGAGGAAACCCACGGCGGCAATGCTGCTGCATCACCTCGTGGCGCAGATGGGCCACCAGAACGCC
GTGGTGGTCAGCCAGAAGACACTTTCCAAGCTCATCGGACGTTCTTTGCGGACGGTCCAATACGCAGTCA
AGGACTTGGTGGCCGAGCGCTGGATCTCCGTCGTGAAGCTCAACGGCCCCGGCACCGTGTCGGCCTACGT
GGTCAATGACCGCGTGGCGTGGGGCCAGCCCCGCGACCAGTTGCGCCTGTCGGTGTTCAGTGCCGCCGTG
GTGGTTGATCACGACGACCAGGACGAATCGCTGTTGGGGCATGGCGACCTGCGCCGCATCCCGACCCTGT
ATCCGGGCGAGCAGCAACTACCGACCGGCCCCGGCGAGGAGCCGCCCAGCCAGCCCGGCATTCCGGGCAT
GGAACCAGACCTGCCAGCCTTGACCGAAACGGAGGAATGGGAACGGCGCGGGCAGCAGCGCCTGCCGATG
CCCGATGAGCCGTGTTTTCTGGACGATGGCGAGCCGTTGGAGCCGCCGACACGGGTCACGCTGCCGCGCC
GGTAGCACTTGGGTTGCGCAGCAACCCGTAAGTGCGCTGTTCCAGACTATCGGCTGTAGCCGCCTCGCCG
CCCTATACCTTGTCTGCCTCCCCGCGTTGCGTCGCGGTGCATGGAGCCGGGCCACCTCGACCTGAATGGA
AGCCGGCGGCACCTCGCTAACGGATTCACCGTTTTTATCAGGCTCTGGGAGGCAGAATAAATGATCATAT
CGTCAATTATTACCTCCACGGGGAGAGCCTGAGCAAACTGGCCTCAGGCATTTGAGAAGCACACGGTCAC
ACTGCTTCCGGTAGTCAATAAACCGGTAAACCAGCAATAGACATAAGCGGCTATTTAACGACCCTGCCCT
GAACCGACGACCGGGTCGAATTTGCTTTCGAATTTCTGCCATTCATCCGCTTATTATCACTTATTCAGGC
GTAGCACCAGGCGTTTAAGGGCACCAATAACTGCCTTAAAAAAATTACGCCCCGCCCTGCCACTCATCGC
AGTCGGCCTATTGGTTAAAAAATGAGCTGATTTAACAAAAATTTAACGCGAATTTTAACAAAATATTAAC
GCTTACAATTTCCATTCGCCATTCAGGCTGCGCAACTGTTGGGAAGGGCGATCGGTGCGGGCCTCTTCGC
TATTACGCCAGCTGGCGAAAGGGGGATGTGCTGCAAGGCGATTAAGTTGGGTAACGCCAGGGTTTTCCCA
GTCACGACGTTGTAAAACGACGGCCAGTGAGCGCGCGTAATACGACTCACTATAGGGCGAATTGGAGCTG
GGGCCGCAATTCCCAATTCCAGGCATCAAATAAAACGAAAGGCTCAGTCGAAAGACTGGGCCTTTCGTTT
TATCTGTTGTTTGTCGGTGAACGCTCTCCTGAGTAGGACAAATCCGCCGGGAGCGGATTTGAACGTTGCG
AAGCAACGGCCCGGAGGGTGGCGGGCAGGACGCCCGCCATAAACTGCCAGGAATTAATTCCAGGCATCAA
ATAAAACGAAAGGCTCAGTCGAAAGACTGGGCCTTTCGTTTTATCTGTTGTTTGTCGGTGAACGCTCTCC
TGAGTAGGACAAATCCGCCGGGAGCGGATTTGAACGTTGCGAAGCAACGGCCCGGAGGGTGGCGGGCAGG
ACGCCCGCCATAAACTGCCAGGAATTAATTCCAGGCATCAAATAAAACGAAAGGCTCAGTCGAAAGACTG
GGCCTTTCGTTTTATCTGTTGTTTGTCGGTGAACGCTCTCCTGAGTAGGACAAATCCGCCGGGAGCGGAT
TTGAACGTTGCGAAGCAACGGCCCGGAGGGTGGCGGGCAGGACGCCCGCCATAAACTGCCAGGAATTAAT
TCCAGGCATCAAATAAAACGAAAGGCTCAGTCGAAAGACTGGGCCTTTCGTTTTATCTGTTGTTTGTCGG
TGAACGCTCTCCTGAGTAGGACAAATCCGCCGGGAGCGGATTTGAACGTTGCGAAGCAACGGCCCGGAGG
GTGGCGGGCAGGACGCCCGCCATAAACTGCCAGGAATTGGGGATCGGAAGCTGAATTCGAGCTCAGGCCT
TGGTACCCGGGATCCGTCGACTGCAGAAGCTTAATTCCCTAACTAACTAAAGATTAACTTTATAAGGAGG
AAAAACATATGAGTAAAGGAGAAGAACTTTTCACTGGAGTTGTCCCAATTCTTGTTGAATTAGATGGTGA
TGTTAATGGGCACAAATTTTCTGTCAGTGGAGAGGGTGAAGGTGATGCAACATACGGAAAACTTACCCTT
AAATTTATTTGCACTACTGGAAAACTACCTGTTCCATGGCCAACACTTGTCACTACTTTGACTTATGGTG
TTCAATGCTTTTCAAGATACCCAGATCATATGAAACGGCATGACTTTTTCAAGAGTGCCATGCCCGAAGG
TTATGTACAGGAAAGAACTATATTTTTCAAAGATGACGGGAACTACAAGACACGTGCTGAAGTCAAGTTT
GAAGGTGATACCCTTGTTAATAGAATCGAGTTAAAAGGTATTGATTTTAAAGAAGATGGAAACATTCTTG
GACACAAATTGGAATACAACTATAACTCACACAATGTATACATCATGGCAGACAAACAAAAGAATGGAAT
CAAAGTTAACTTCAAAATTAGACACAACATTGAAGATGGAAGCGTTCAACTAGCAGACCATTATCAACAA
AATACTCCAATTGGCGATGGCCCTGTCCTTTTACCAGACAACCATTACCTGTCCACACAATCTGCCCTTT
CGAAAGATCCCAACGAAAAGAGAGACCACATGGTCCTTCTTGAGTTTGTAACAGCTGCTGGGATTACACA
TGGCATGGATGAACTATACAAAAGGCCTGCAGCAAACGACGAAAACTACGCTGCATCAGTTTAATAAGCT
TAATTAGCTGAGCTTGGACTCCTGTTGATAGATCCAGTAATGACCTCAGAACTCCATCTGGATTTGTTCA
GAACGCTCGGTTGCCGCCGGGCGTTTTTTATTGGTGAGAATCCAAGCTAGCTTGGCGAGATTTTCAGGAG
CTAAGGAAGCTAAAATGGAGAAAAAAATCACTGGATATACCACCGTTGATATATCCCAATGGCATCGTAA
AGAACATTTTGAGGCATTTCAGTCAGTTGCTCAATGTACCTATAACCAGACCGTTCAGCTGGATATTACG
GCCTTTTTAAAGACCGTAAAGAAAAATAAGCACAAGTTTTATCCGGCCTTTATTCACATTCTTGCCCGCC
TGATGAATGCTCATCCGGAATTTCGTATGGCAATGAAAGACGGTGAGCTGGTGATATGGGATAGTGTTCA
CCCTTGTTACACCGTTTTCCATGAGCAAACTGAAACGTTTTCATCGCTCTGGAGTGAATACCACGACGAT
TTCCGGCAGTTTCTACACATATATTCGCAAGATGTGGCGTGTTACGGTGAAAACCTGGCCTATTTCCCTA
AAGGGTTTATTGAGAATATGTTTTTCGTCTCAGCCAATCCCTGGGTGAGTTTCACCAGTTTTGATTTAAA
CGTGGCCAATATGGACAACTTCTTCGCCCCCGTTTTCACCATGGGCAAATATTATACGCAAGGCGACAAG
GTGCTGATGCCGCTGGCGATTCAGGTTCATCATGCCGTCTGTGATGGCTTCCATGTCGGCAGAATGCTTA
ATGAATTACAACAGTACTGCGATGAGTGGCAGGGCGGGGCGTAATTTTTTTAAGGCAGTTATTGGTGCCC
TTAAACGCCTGGGGTAATGACTCTCTAGCTTGAGGCATCAAATAAAACGAAAGGCTCAGTCGAAAGACTG
GGCCTTTCGTTTTATCTGTTGTTTGTCGGTGAACGCTCTCCTGAGTAGGACAAATCCGCCGCTAGGAGCT
TGCGGCCGCCAGTGTGATGGATATCTGCATAAAAACTGTTGTAATTCATTAAGCATTCTGCCGACATGGA
AGCCATCACAAACGGCATGATGAACCTGAATCGCCAGCGGCATCAGCACCTTGTCGCCTTGCGTATAATA
TTTGCCCATGGGGGTGGGCGAAGAACTCCAGCATGAGATCCCCGCGCTGGAGGATCATCCAGCCGGCGTC
CCGGAAAACGATTCCGAAGCCCAACCTTTCATAGAAGGCGGCGGTGGAATCGAAATCTCGTGATGGCAGG
TTGGGCGTCGCTTGGTCGGTCATTTCGAACCCCAGAGTCCCGCTCAGAAGAACTCGTCAAGAAGGCGATA
GAAGGCGATGCGCTGCGAATCGGGAGCGGCGATACCGTAAAGCACGAGGAAGCGGTCAGCCCATTCGCCG
CCAAGCTCTTCAGCAATATCACGGGTAGCCAACGCTATGTCCTGATAGCGGTCCGCCACACCCAGCCGGC
CACAGTCGATGAATCCAGAAAAGCGGCCATTTTCCACCATGATATTCGGCAAGCAGGCATCGCCATGGGT
CACGACGAGATCCTCGCCGTCGGGCATGCGCGCCTTGAGCCTGGCGAACAGTTCGGCTGGCGCGAGCCCC
TGATGCTCTTCGTCCAGATCATCCTGATCGACAAGACCGGCTTCCATCCGAGTACGTGCTCGCTCGATGC
GATGTTTCGCTTGGTGGTCGAATGGGCAGGTAGCCGGATCAAGCGTATGCAGCCGCCGCATTGCATCAGC
CATGATGGATACTTTCTCGGCAGGAGCAAGGTGAGATGACAGGAGATCCTGCCCCGGCACTTCGCCCAAT
AGCAGCCAGTCCCTTCCCGCTTCAGTGACAACGTCGAGCACAGCTGCGCAAGGAACGCCCGTCGTGGCCA
GCCACGATAGCCGCGCTGCCTCGTCCTGCAGTTCATTCAGGGCACCGGACAGGTCGGTCTTGACAAAAAG
AACCGGGCGCCCCTGCGCTGACAGCCGGAACACGGCGGCATCAGAGCAGCCGATTGTCTGTTGTGCCCAG
TCATAGCCGAATAGCCTCTCCACCCAAGCGGCCGGAGAACCTGCGTGCAATCCATCTTGTTCAATCATGC
GAAACGATCCTCATCCTGTCTCTTGATCAGATCTTGATCCCCTGCGCCATCAGATCCTTGGCGGCAAGAA
AGCCATCCAGTTTACTTTGCAGGGCTTCCCAACCTTACCAGAGGGCGCCCCAGCTGGCAATTCCGGTTCG
CTTGCTGTCCATAAAACCGCCCAGTCTAGCTATCGCCATGTAAGCCCACTGCAAGCTACCTGCTTTCTCT
TTGCGCTTGCGTTTTCCCTTGTCCAGATAGCCCAGTAGCTGACATTCATCCCAGGTGGCACTTTTCGGGG
AAATGTGCGCGCCCGCGTTCCTGCTGGCGCTGGGCCTGTTTCTGGCGCTGGACTTCCCGCTGTTCCGTCA
GCAGCTTTTCGCCCACGGCCTTGATGATCGCGGCGGCCTTGGCCTGCATATCCCGATTCAACGGCCCCAG
GGCGTCCAGAACGGGCTTCAGGCGCTCCCGAAGGT
