>Addgene plasmid #40167 | pPROBE'-gfp[ASV] | addgene partial sequence | sequence record 54564 | M13pUC-fwd 5'-CCCAGTCACGACGTTGTAAAACG-3'
CGACTCACTATAGGGCGAATTGGAGCTGGGGCCGCAATTCCCAATTCCCCAGGCATCAAATAAAACGAAA
GGCTCAGTCGAAAGACTGGGCCTTTCGTTTTATCTGTTGTTTGTCGGTGAACGCTCTCCTGAGTAGGACA
AATCCGCCGGGAGCGGATTTGAACGTTGCGAAGCAACGGCCCGGAGGGTGGCGGG
