>Addgene plasmid #40167 | pPROBE'-gfp[ASV] | addgene partial sequence | sequence record 55677 | GFPfusionREV 5'-CTCCACTGACAGAAAATTTG-3'
AATTGGGACAACTCCAGTGAAAAGTTCTTCTCCTTTACTCATATGTTTTTCCTCCTTATAAAGTTAATCT
TTAGTTAGTTAGGGAATAAGCCGAATTAAGCTTCTGCAGTCGACGGATCCCGGGTACCAAGGCCTGAGCT
CGAATTCAGCTTCCGATCCCCAATTCCTGGCAGTTTATGGCGGGCGTCCTGCCCGCCACCCTCCGGGCCG
TTGCTTCGCAACGTTCAAATCCGCTCCCGGCGGATTTGTCCTACTCAGGAGAGCGTTCACCGACAAACAA
CAGATAAAACGAAAGGCCCAGTCTTTCGACTGAGCCTTTCGTTTTATTTGATGCCTGGGGAATTAATTCC
TGGCAGTTTATGGCGGGCGTCCTGCCCGCCACCCTCCGGGCCGTTGCTTCGCAACGTTCAAATCCGCTCC
CGGCGGATTTGTCCTACTCAGGAGAGCGTTCACCGACAAACAACAGATAAAACGAAAGGCCCAGTCTTTC
GACTGAGCCTTTCGTTTTATTTGATGCCTGGGGAATTAATTCCTG
