>Addgene plasmid #40167 | pPROBE'-gfp[ASV] | addgene partial sequence | sequence record 56246 | CAT-R 5'-GCAACTGACTGAAATGCCTC-3'
CAACGGTGGTATATCCAGTGATTTTTTTCTCCATTTTAGCTTCCTTAGCTCCTGAAAATCTCGCCAAGCT
AGCTTGGATTCTCACCAATAAAAAACGCCCGGCGGCAACCGAGCGTTCTGAACAAATCCAGATGGAGTTC
TGAGGTCATTACTGGATCTATCAACAGGAGTCCAAGCTCAGCTAATTAAGCTTATTAAACTGATGCAGCG
TAGTTTTCGTCGTTTGCTGCAGGCCTTTTGTATAGTTCATCCATGCCATGTGTAATCCCAGCAGCTGTTA
CAAACTCAAGAAGGACCATGTGGTCTCTCTTTTCGTTGGGATCTTTCGAAAGGGCAGATTGTGTGGACAG
GTAATGGTTGTCTGGTAAAAGGACAGGGCCATCGCCAATTGGAGTATTTTGTTGATAATGGTCTGCTAGT
TGAACGCTTCCATCTTCAATGTTGTGTCTAATTTTGAAGTTAACTTTGATTCCATTCTTTTGTTTGTCTG
CCATGATGTATACATTGTGTGAGTTATAGTTGTATTCCAACTTGTGTCCAAGAATGTTTCCATCTTCTTT
AAAATCAATACCTTTTAACTCGATTCTATTAACAAGTGTATCACCTTCAAACTTGACTTCAGCACGTGTC
TTATAGTTCCCGTCATCTTTGAAAAATATAGTTCTTTCCTGTACATAACCTTCGGGCATGGCACTCTTGA
AAAAAGTCATGCCGTTTCATATGATCTGGGGTATCTTGAAAAGCATTGAACACCATAAGTCAAAGTAGTG
ACAAGTGTTGGCCATGGAACAGGTAGTTTTCCAGTAGTGCAAAAAAAATTTAAGGGTAAGTTTTCCGTAT
GTTGCATCACCTTCAACCCTCTCCACTGGACAGAAAAATTTTGTGCCCC
